>Addgene plasmid #41363 | TAL3189 | depositor partial sequence | sequence record 55002 | TAL3189 sequence 2430 bps
TCTAGAGCTAGCACCATGGACTACAAAGACCATGACGGTGATTATAAAGATCATGACATCGATTACAAGG
ATGACGATGACAAGATGGCCCCCAAGAAGAAGAGGAAGGTGGGCATTCACCGCGGGGTACCTATGGTGGA
CTTGAGGACACTCGGTTATTCGCAACAGCAACAGGAGAAAATCAAGCCTAAGGTCAGGAGCACCGTCGCG
CAACACCACGAGGCGCTTGTGGGGCATGGCTTCACTCATGCGCATATTGTCGCGCTTTCACAGCACCCTG
CGGCGCTTGGGACGGTGGCTGTCAAATACCAAGATATGATTGCGGCCCTGCCCGAAGCCACGCACGAGGC
AATTGTAGGGGTCGGTAAACAGTGGTCGGGAGCGCGAGCACTTGAGGCGCTGCTGACTGTGGCGGGTGAG
CTTAGGGGGCCTCCGCTCCAGCTCGACACCGGGCAGCTGCTGAAGATCGCGAAGAGAGGGGGAGTAACAG
CGGTAGAGGCAGTGCACGCCTGGCGCAATGCGCTCACCGGGGCCCCCTTGAACCTGACCCCAGACCAGGT
AGTCGCAATCGCGTCACATGACGGGGGAAAGCAAGCCCTGGAAACCGTGCAAAGGTTGTTGCCGGTCCTT
TGTCAAGACCACGGCCTTACACCGGAGCAAGTCGTGGCCATTGCAAGCAACATCGGTGGCAAACAGGCTC
TTGAGACGGTTCAGAGACTTCTCCCAGTTCTCTGTCAAGCCCACGGGCTGACTCCCGATCAAGTTGTAGC
GATTGCGTCCAACGGTGGAGGGAAACAAGCATTGGAGACTGTCCAACGGCTCCTTCCCGTGTTGTGTCAA
GCCCACGGTTTGACGCCTGCACAAGTGGTCGCCATCGCCTCCAATATTGGCGGTAAGCAGGCGCTGGAAA
CAGTACAGCGCCTGCTGCCTGTACTGTGCCAGGATCATGGACTGACCCCAGACCAGGTAGTCGCAATCGC
GTCGAACATTGGGGGAAAGCAAGCCCTGGAAACCGTGCAAAGGTTGTTGCCGGTCCTTTGTCAAGACCAC
GGCCTTACACCGGAGCAAGTCGTGGCCATTGCAAGCAATGGGGGTGGCAAACAGGCTCTTGAGACGGTTC
AGAGACTTCTCCCAGTTCTCTGTCAAGCCCACGGGCTGACTCCCGATCAAGTTGTAGCGATTGCGTCGCA
TGACGGAGGGAAACAAGCATTGGAGACTGTCCAACGGCTCCTTCCCGTGTTGTGTCAAGCCCACGGTTTG
ACGCCTGCACAAGTGGTCGCCATCGCCTCGAATGGCGGCGGTAAGCAGGCGCTGGAAACAGTACAGCGCC
TGCTGCCTGTACTGTGCCAGGATCATGGACTGACCCCAGACCAGGTAGTCGCAATCGCGAACAATAATGG
GGGAAAGCAAGCCCTGGAAACCGTGCAAAGGTTGTTGCCGGTCCTTTGTCAAGACCACGGCCTTACACCG
GAGCAAGTCGTGGCCATTGCAAGCAATGGGGGTGGCAAACAGGCTCTTGAGACGGTTCAGAGACTTCTCC
CAGTTCTCTGTCAAGCCCACGGGCTGACTCCCGATCAAGTTGTAGCGATTGCGTCGCATGACGGAGGGAA
ACAAGCATTGGAGACTGTCCAACGGCTCCTTCCCGTGTTGTGTCAAGCCCACGGTTTGACGCCTGCACAA
GTGGTCGCCATCGCCTCCAATATTGGCGGTAAGCAGGCGCTGGAAACAGTACAGCGCCTGCTGCCTGTAC
TGTGCCAGGATCATGGACTGACCCCAGACCAGGTAGTCGCAATCGCGTCACATGACGGGGGAAAGCAAGC
CCTGGAAACCGTGCAAAGGTTGTTGCCGGTCCTTTGTCAAGACCACGGCCTTACACCGGAGCAAGTCGTG
GCCATTGCAAGCAATGGGGGTGGCAAACAGGCTCTTGAGACGGTTCAGAGACTTCTCCCAGTTCTCTGTC
AAGCCCACGGGCTGACTCCCGATCAAGTTGTAGCGATTGCGTCCAACGGTGGAGGGAAACAAGCATTGGA
GACTGTCCAACGGCTCCTTCCCGTGTTGTGTCAAGCCCACGGTTTGACGCCTGCACAAGTGGTCGCCATC
GCCTCCAATATTGGCGGTAAGCAGGCGCTGGAAACAGTACAGCGCCTGCTGCCTGTACTGTGCCAGGATC
ATGGACTGACACCCGAACAGGTGGTCGCCATTGCTTCCCACGACGGAGGACGGCCAGCCTTGGAGTCCAT
CGTAGCCCAATTGTCCAGGCCCGATCCCGCGTTGGCTGCGTTAACGAATGACCATCTGGTGGCGTTGGCA
TGTCTTGGTGGACGACCCGCGCTCGATGCAGTCAAAAAGGGTCTGCCTCATGCTCCCGCATTGATCAAAA
GAACCAACCGGCGGATTCCCGAGAGAACTTCCCATCGAGTCGCGGGATCC
