>Addgene plasmid #41363 | TAL3189 | addgene partial sequence | sequence record 56374 | JDS-TALEN-F 5'-TAGGGGTCGGTAAACAGTGG-3'
GCGCTGCTGACTGTGGCGGGTGAGCTTAGGGGGCCTCCGCTCCAGCTCGACACCGGGCAGCTGCTGAAGA
TCGCGAAGAGAGGGGGAGTAACAGCGGTAGAGGCAGTGCACGCCTGGCGCAATGCGCTCACCGGGGCCCC
CTTGAACCTGACCCCAGACCAGGTAGTCGCAATCGCGTCACATGACGGGGGAAAGCAAGCCCTGGAAACC
GTGCAAAGGTTGTTGCCGGTCCTTTGTCAAGACCACGGCCTTACACCGGAGCAAGTCGTGGCCATTGCAA
GCAACATCGGTGGCAAACAGGCTCTTGAGACGGTTCAGAGACTTCTCCCAGTTCTCTGTCAAGCCCACGG
GCTGACTCCCGATCAAGTTGTAGCGATTGCGTCCAACGGTGGAGGGAAACAAGCATTGGAGACTGTCCAA
CGGCTCCTTCCCGTGTTGTGTCAAGCCCACGGTTTGACGCCTGCACAAGTGGTCGCCATCGCCTCCAATA
TTGGCGGTAAGCAGGCGCTGGAAACAGTACAGCGCCTGCTGCCTGTACTGTGCCAGGATCATGGACTGAC
CCCAGACCAGGTAGTCGCAATCGCGTCGAACATTGGGGGAAAGCAAGCCCTGGAAACCGTGCAAAGGTTG
TTGCCGGTCCTTTGTCAAGACCACGGCCTTACACCGGAGCAAGTCGTGGCCATTGCAAGCAATGGGGGTG
GCAAACAGGCTCTTGAGACGGTTCAGAGACTTCTCCCAGTTCTCTGTCAAGCCCACGGGCTGACTCCCGA
TCAAGTTGTAGCGATTGCGTCGCATGACGGAGGGAAACAAGCATTGGAGACTGTCCAACGGCTCCTTCCC
GTGTTGTGTCAAGCCCACGGTTTGACGCCTGCACAAGTGGTCGCCATCGCCTCGAATG
