[The description below was written by a language model from this plasmid's Addgene catalogue record.]
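Description:
TAL3189 is a TALEN expression plasmid built on the JDS71 backbone (about 6.4 kb without insert), a vector classified for mammalian expression that also carries a T7 promoter. It encodes the "right" monomer of a TALE nuclease pair directed against the zebrafish (D. rerio) gene tac3a. The roughly 1.6 kb insert is not the tac3a coding sequence itself. It is an engineered array of TAL effector repeats assembled to recognise a specific DNA site in that gene, cloned by restriction enzyme methods that destroyed both cloning junctions. The plasmid is maintained in E. coli at high copy number under ampicillin selection; the record does not name the origin of replication.

The backbone supplies the remaining parts of the nuclease. A 3X FLAG tag sits at the N terminus for detection, and the wild-type FokI cleavage domain is fused at the C terminus of the repeat array. Because FokI must dimerise to cut, this construct is meant to be used together with a matching "left" TALEN that binds the opposite strand nearby, so that the two FokI domains meet over the intervening spacer and make a double-strand break. Error-prone repair of that break can produce indel mutations that disrupt the gene. The CMV promoter drives expression in transfected cells, while the T7 promoter would allow in vitro transcription of mRNA, for example for embryo injection. The use of the BGH reverse sequencing primer suggests a BGH polyadenylation region downstream, though no feature table is provided to confirm it. The construct belongs to a community set of TALENs for targeted gene disruption in zebrafish.
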