Addgene plasmid #41363: TAL3189
Depositing lab: Keith Joung. Depositing organization: Massachusetts General Hospital. Publication: Targeted gene disruption in somatic zebrafish cells using engineered TALENs. Sander JD, Cade L, Khayter C, Reyon D, Peterson RT, Joung JK, Yeh JR. Nat Biotechnol. 2011 Aug 5;29(8):697-8. doi: 10.1038/nbt.1934. PubMed 21822241.
Backbone
  Vector backbone: JDS71
  Backbone manufacturer: Addgene plasmid #32287
  Backbone size w/o insert (bp): 6447
  Vector type: Mammalian Expression ; T7
Growth in bacteria
  Bacterial resistance: Ampicillin, 100 μg/mL
  Growth temperature: 37°C
  Growth strain: XL1 Blue
  Copy number: High Copy
Gene/Insert
  Gene/Insert name: ZebrafishCommunity-tac3a-Right (alt name: tac3a)
  Species: D. rerio (zebrafish)
  Insert size (bp): 1640
  Entrez Gene: tac3a (a.k.a. si:dkey-228g21.4, tac2a)
  Promoter: CMV
  Tag / fusion protein: 3X Flag (N terminal on backbone); WT FOKI (C terminal on backbone)
  Cloning method: Restriction Enzyme; 5′ cloning site N/A (destroyed during cloning); 3′ cloning site N/A (destroyed during cloning)
  Sequencing primers: 5′ CMV-F; 3′ BGH-rev
Terms and licenses: Academic/Nonprofit Terms; Industry Terms: Not Available to Industry
Depositor comments: Target binding site: TCATAATCTGTCACTTAC It is strongly recommended that users perform a diagnostic digest to verify this plasmid prior to use. For example, a double digest of the plasmid with BamHI and KpnI should result in two bands at 2.3kb and 5.8kb.
How to cite: TAL3189 was a gift from Keith Joung (Addgene plasmid # 41363 ; http://n2t.net/addgene:41363 ; RRID:Addgene_41363)
